Addgene plasmid #147944: pcDNA3.1-MS2-HA-HsNanos3_X
Purpose: Mammalian Expression of HsNanos3
Depositing lab: Elisa Izaurralde. Depositing organization: Max Planck Institute for Developmental Biology. Publication: Structural basis for the Nanos-mediated recruitment of the CCR4-NOT complex and translational repression. Bhandari D, Raisch T, Weichenrieder O, Jonas S, Izaurralde E. Genes Dev. 2014 Apr 15;28(8):888-901. doi: 10.1101/gad.237289.113. PubMed 24736845.
Backbone
  Vector backbone: Unknown
  Vector type: Mammalian Expression
Growth in bacteria
  Bacterial resistance: Ampicillin, 100 μg/mL
  Growth temperature: 37°C
  Growth strain: DH5alpha
  Copy number: High Copy
Gene/Insert
  Gene/Insert name: HsNanos3
  Species: H. sapiens (human)
  Entrez Gene: NANOS3 (a.k.a. NANOS1L, NOS3, ZC2HC12C)
  Cloning method: Unknown
Terms and licenses: Academic/Nonprofit Terms; Industry Terms: Not Available to Industry
Depositor comments: synthesized DNA from GeneArt. Codon optimized for Expression in human cells. Plasmids from this collection were made available to the research community and donated after the lab closed. Please note that the sequence provided by the depositing laboratory may be theoretical/predicted or based on Sanger sequencing results. There may be discrepancies between sequencing results obtained by Addgene and the depositor sequence. If an Addgene verified sequence is not available, please contact before placing your order to request that our lab fully sequence the plasmid.
How to cite: pcDNA3.1-MS2-HA-HsNanos3_X was a gift from Elisa Izaurralde (Addgene plasmid # 147944 ; http://n2t.net/addgene:147944 ; RRID:Addgene_147944)
