[The description below was written by a language model from this plasmid's Addgene catalogue record and pLannotate feature annotations shown in this document.]
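Description:
pcDNA3.1-MS2-HA-HsNanos3_X is a 6.4 kb mammalian expression plasmid. The catalogue lists the backbone as unknown, but the name and the annotated features point to a pcDNA3.1-type vector. It is maintained in E. coli at high copy through a ColE1/pUC-type origin and selected with ampicillin via the β-lactamase gene. An f1 origin is also present. For mammalian cells, an SV40 early promoter drives a neomycin phosphotransferase gene followed by an SV40 polyadenylation signal, which would allow selection with G418. Several short annotations (an HIV-1 LTR fragment, ble and lacI fragments, lac promoter/operator remnants, a bom fragment) appear to be backbone remnants or partial sequence matches, not functional elements.

The expression cassette uses the human CMV immediate-early enhancer and promoter and ends in the bovine growth hormone polyadenylation signal. T7 and SP6 promoters flank the insert. The annotated coding regions run in order from the bacteriophage MS2 coat protein, through a short HA epitope segment (matched as a fragment of 3xHA), to human NANOS3. This order matches the N-terminal MS2-HA fusion implied by the name. The depositor notes that the NANOS3 sequence was synthesized and codon-optimized for human cells. The meaning of the "_X" suffix is not stated.

The MS2 coat protein binds a specific RNA stem-loop, so the fusion can be artificially tethered to a reporter mRNA carrying MS2 binding sites, while the HA tag permits detection or immunoprecipitation. The associated publication concerns Nanos-mediated recruitment of the CCR4-NOT complex and translational repression. The construct therefore suits tethering assays of NANOS3 repressive activity in cultured human cells, although the record states its purpose only as mammalian expression of HsNanos3.
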