Features (pLannotate 1.2.2; 23 found; start..end, strand, type, name):
     28..80      -  misc_feature   bom (fragment): basis of mobility region from pBR322
    235..614     +  enhancer       CMV enhancer: human cytomegalovirus immediate early enhancer
    615..818     +  promoter       CMV promoter: human cytomegalovirus (CMV) immediate early promoter
    814..847     +  LTR            5' LTR (truncated) (fragment): truncated 5' long terminal repeat (LTR) from HIV-1
    863..881     +  promoter       T7 promoter: promoter for bacteriophage T7 RNA polymerase
    904..1290    +  CDS            MS2: bacteriophage MS2 coat protein binds to a specific stem-loop structure in the viral RNA (Peabody, 1993)
   1333..1359    +  CDS            3xHA (fragment): three tandem HA epitope tags
   1399..1917    +  CDS            NANOS3: NANO3_HUMAN - Also known as NOS3. Experimental evidence at protein level: Swiss-Prot protein existence level 1. Plays a role in the maintenance of the undifferentiated state of germ cells regulating the spermatogonia cell cycle and inducing a prolonged transit in G1 phase. Affects cell proliferation probably by repressing translation of specific mRNAs. Maintains the germ cell lineage by suppressing both Bax-dependent and -independent apoptotic pathways. Essential in the early stage embryo to protect the migrating primordial germ cells (PGCs) from apoptosis. From Homo sapiens (Human).
   1959..1977    -  promoter       SP6 promoter: promoter for bacteriophage SP6 RNA polymerase
   2003..2227    +  polyA_signal   bGH poly(A) signal: bovine growth hormone polyadenylation signal
   2231..2252    +  promoter       SV40 promoter (fragment): SV40 enhancer and early promoter
   2273..2701    +  rep_origin     f1 ori (sequence partly withheld): f1 bacteriophage origin of replication; arrow indicates direction of (+) strand synthesis
   2715..3044    +  promoter       SV40 promoter: SV40 enhancer and early promoter
   3111..3902    +  CDS            neo: KKA2_KLEPN - Also known as kan, nptII. Experimental evidence at protein level: Swiss-Prot protein existence level 1. Resistance to kanamycin, neomycin, paromomycin, ribostamycin, butirosin and gentamicin B. From Klebsiella pneumoniae.
   3926..4084    +  CDS            ble (fragment): BLE_KLEPN - Experimental evidence at protein level: Swiss-Prot protein existence level 1. Binding protein with a strong affinity to the bleomycin family of antibiotics. Binds to CL990; an antimitotic-antibiotic compound. From Klebsiella pneumoniae.
   4079..4200    +  polyA_signal   SV40 poly(A) signal: SV40 polyadenylation signal
   4273..4289    -  protein_bind   lac operator: The lac repressor binds to the lac operator to inhibit transcription in E. coli. This inhibition can be relieved by adding lactose or isopropyl-β-D-thiogalactopyranoside (IPTG). lac repressor encoded by lacI
   4297..4327    -  promoter       lac promoter: promoter for the E. coli lac operon
   4342..4363    -  protein_bind   CAP binding site: CAP binding activates transcription in the presence of cAMP. E. coli catabolite activator protein
   4376..4468    -  CDS            lacI (fragment): lac repressor; lacI; The lac repressor binds to the lac operator to inhibit transcription in E. coli. This inhibition can be relieved by adding lactose or isopropyl-β-D-thiogalactopyranoside (IPTG).
   4651..5236    -  rep_origin     ori: high-copy-number ColE1/pMB1/pBR322/pUC origin of replication
   5407..6267    -  CDS            AmpR: β-lactamase; bla; confers resistance to ampicillin, carbenicillin, and related antibiotics
   6268..6372    -  promoter       AmpR promoter: bla
>Addgene plasmid #147944 | pcDNA3.1-MS2-HA-HsNanos3_X | depositor full sequence | sequence record 290391 | Full Sequence
GACGGATCGGGAGATCTCCCGATCCCCTATGGTGCACTCTCAGTACAATCTGCTCTGATGCCGCATAGTT
AAGCCAGTATCTGCTCCCTGCTTGTGTGTTGGAGGTCGCTGAGTAGTGCGCGAGCAAAATTTAAGCTACA
ACAAGGCAAGGCTTGACCGACAATTGCATGAAGAATCTGCTTAGGGTTAGGCGTTTTGCGCTGCTTCGCG
ATGTACGGGCCAGATATACGCGTTGACATTGATTATTGACTAGTTATTAATAGTAATCAATTACGGGGTC
ATTAGTTCATAGCCCATATATGGAGTTCCGCGTTACATAACTTACGGTAAATGGCCCGCCTGGCTGACCG
CCCAACGACCCCCGCCCATTGACGTCAATAATGACGTATGTTCCCATAGTAACGCCAATAGGGACTTTCC
ATTGACGTCAATGGGTGGAGTATTTACGGTAAACTGCCCACTTGGCAGTACATCAAGTGTATCATATGCC
AAGTACGCCCCCTATTGACGTCAATGACGGTAAATGGCCCGCCTGGCATTATGCCCAGTACATGACCTTA
TGGGACTTTCCTACTTGGCAGTACATCTACGTATTAGTCATCGCTATTACCATGGTGATGCGGTTTTGGC
AGTACATCAATGGGCGTGGATAGCGGTTTGACTCACGGGGATTTCCAAGTCTCCACCCCATTGACGTCAA
TGGGAGTTTGTTTTGGCACCAAAATCAACGGGACTTTCCAAAATGTCGTAACAACTCCGCCCCATTGACG
CAAATGGGCGGTAGGCGTGTACGGTGGGAGGTCTATATAAGCAGAGCTCTCTGGCTAACTAGAGAACCCA
CTGCTTACTGGCTTATCGAAATTAATACGACTCACTATAGGGAGACCCAAGCTTGCCACCATGGCTTCTA
ACTTTACTCAGTTCGTTCTCGTCGACAATGGCGGAACTGGCGACGTGACTGTCGCCCCAAGCAACTTCGC
TAACGGGGTCGCTGAATGGATCAGCTCTAACTCGCGATCACAGGCTTACAAAGTAACCTGTAGCGTTCGT
CAGAGCTCTGCGCAGAATCGCAAATACACCATCAAAGTCGAGGTGCCTAAAGTGGCAACCCAGACTGTTG
GTGGTGAAGAGCTTCCTGTAGCCGGATGGAGATCTTACTTAAATATGGAACTAACCATTCCAATTTTCGC
CACGAATTCCGACTGCGAGCTTATTGTTAAGGCAATGCAAGGTCTCCTAAAAGATGGAAACCCGATTCCC
TCGGCCATCGCGGCCAACTCCGGCATCTACGGAGGTGGAGGTGGATCTGGTGGATCTCCTCCACATATGG
CTTACCCATACGATGTTCCAGATTACGCTCCTCCAAAGCTTGGATCCGAATTCCCGGGTCGACTCGAGAT
GGGCACCTTCGACCTGTGGACCGACTATCTGGGACTGGCCCATCTCGTGCGGGCCCTGTCTGGAAAAGAG
GGCCCCGAGACAAGACTGAGCCCCCAGCCTGAGCCAGAGCCCATGCTGGAACCCGACCAGAAGCGGAGCC
TGGAAAGCTCTCCTGCCCCCGAGAGACTGTGCAGCTTCTGCAAGCACAACGGCGAGAGCCGGGCCATCTA
CCAGAGCCACGTGCTGAAGGATGAGGCCGGCAGAGTGCTGTGCCCCATCCTGAGAGACTACGTGTGCCCT
CAGTGCGGCGCCACCAGAGAGAGAGCCCACACCAGAAGATTCTGCCCCCTGACCGGCCAGGGCTACACCA
GCGTGTACAGCCACACCACCAGAAACAGCGCCGGCAAGAAACTCGTGCGGCCCGACAAGGCCAAGACCCA
GGATACCGGACACAGAAGAGGCGGCGGAGGCGGAGCTGGCTTTAGAGGCGCCGGAAAGTCTGAGCCCAGC
CCCAGCTGTAGCCCCAGCATGAGCACCTAATCTAGAGTCGACCCGGGCGGCCGCCTAGAGGGCCCTATTC
TATAGTGTCACCTAAATGCTAGAGCTCGCTGATCAGCCTCGACTGTGCCTTCTAGTTGCCAGCCATCTGT
TGTTTGCCCCTCCCCCGTGCCTTCCTTGACCCTGGAAGGTGCCACTCCCACTGTCCTTTCCTAATAAAAT
GAGGAAATTGCATCGCATTGTCTGAGTAGGTGTCATTCTATTCTGGGGGGTGGGGTGGGGCAGGACAGCA
AGGGGGAGGATTGGGAAGACAATAGCAGGCATGCTGGGGATGCGGTGGGCTCTATGGCTTCTGAGGCGGA
AAGAACCAGCTGGGGCTCTAGGGGGTATCCCC
[124 nt withheld, positions 2273-2396]
C
[91 nt withheld, positions 2398-2488]
A
[49 nt withheld, positions 2490-2538]
CCTTTGACGTTGGAGTCCACGTTCTTT
[37 nt withheld, positions 2566-2602]
ACCCTATCTCGGTCTATTCTTTTGATTTATAAGGGATTTTGCCGATTTCGGCCTATTGGTTAAAAAATGA
GCTGATTTAACAAAAATTTAACGCGAATTAATTCTGTGGAATGTGTGTCAGTTAGGGTGTGGAAAGTCCC
CAGGCTCCCCAGCAGGCAGAAGTATGCAAAGCATGCATCTCAATTAGTCAGCAACCAGGTGTGGAAAGTC
CCCAGGCTCCCCAGCAGGCAGAAGTATGCAAAGCATGCATCTCAATTAGTCAGCAACCATAGTCCCGCCC
CTAACTCCGCCCATCCCGCCCCTAACTCCGCCCAGTTCCGCCCATTCTCCGCCCCATGGCTGACTAATTT
TTTTTATTTATGCAGAGGCCGAGGCCGCCTCTGCCTCTGAGCTATTCCAGAAGTAGTGAGGAGGCTTTTT
TGGAGGCCTAGGCTTTTGCAAAAAGCTCCCGGGAGCTTGTATATCCATTTTCGGATCTGATCAAGAGACA
GGATGAGGATCGTTTCGCATGATTGAACAAGATGGATTGCACGCAGGTTCTCCGGCCGCTTGGGTGGAGA
GGCTATTCGGCTATGACTGGGCACAACAGACAATCGGCTGCTCTGATGCCGCCGTGTTCCGGCTGTCAGC
GCAGGGGCGCCCGGTTCTTTTTGTCAAGACCGACCTGTCCGGTGCCCTGAATGAACTGCAGGACGAGGCA
GCGCGGCTATCGTGGCTGGCCACGACGGGCGTTCCTTGCGCAGCTGTGCTCGACGTTGTCACTGAAGCGG
GAAGGGACTGGCTGCTATTGGGCGAAGTGCCGGGGCAGGATCTCCTGTCATCTCACCTTGCTCCTGCCGA
GAAAGTATCCATCATGGCTGATGCAATGCGGCGGCTGCATACGCTTGATCCGGCTACCTGCCCATTCGAC
CACCAAGCGAAACATCGCATCGAGCGAGCACGTACTCGGATGGAAGCCGGTCTTGTCGATCAGGATGATC
TGGACGAAGAGCATCAGGGGCTCGCGCCAGCCGAACTGTTCGCCAGGCTCAAGGCGCGCATGCCCGACGG
CGAGGATCTCGTCGTGACCCATGGCGATGCCTGCTTGCCGAATATCATGGTGGAAAATGGCCGCTTTTCT
GGATTCATCGACTGTGGCCGGCTGGGTGTGGCGGACCGCTATCAGGACATAGCGTTGGCTACCCGTGATA
TTGCTGAAGAGCTTGGCGGCGAATGGGCTGACCGCTTCCTCGTGCTTTACGGTATCGCCGCTCCCGATTC
GCAGCGCATCGCCTTCTATCGCCTTCTTGACGAGTTCTTCTGAGCGGGACTCTGGGGTTCGAAATGACCG
ACCAAGCGACGCCCAACCTGCCATCACGAGATTTCGATTCCACCGCCGCCTTCTATGAAAGGTTGGGCTT
CGGAATCGTTTTCCGGGACGCCGGCTGGATGATCCTCCAGCGCGGGGATCTCATGCTGGAGTTCTTCGCC
CACCCCAACTTGTTTATTGCAGCTTATAATGGTTACAAATAAAGCAATAGCATCACAAATTTCACAAATA
AAGCATTTTTTTCACTGCATTCTAGTTGTGGTTTGTCCAAACTCATCAATGTATCTTATCATGTCTGTAT
ACCGTCGACCTCTAGCTAGAGCTTGGCGTAATCATGGTCATAGCTGTTTCCTGTGTGAAATTGTTATCCG
CTCACAATTCCACACAACATACGAGCCGGAAGCATAAAGTGTAAAGCCTGGGGTGCCTAATGAGTGAGCT
AACTCACATTAATTGCGTTGCGCTCACTGCCCGCTTTCCAGTCGGGAAACCTGTCGTGCCAGCTGCATTA
ATGAATCGGCCAACGCGCGGGGAGAGGCGGTTTGCGTATTGGGCGCTCTTCCGCTTCCTCGCTCACTGAC
TCGCTGCGCTCGGTCGTTCGGCTGCGGCGAGCGGTATCAGCTCACTCAAAGGCGGTAATACGGTTATCCA
CAGAATCAGGGGATAACGCAGGAAAGAACATGTGAGCAAAAGGCCAGCAAAAGGCCAGGAACCGTAAAAA
GGCCGCGTTGCTGGCGTTTTTCCATAGGCTCCGCCCCCCTGACGAGCATCACAAAAATCGACGCTCAAGT
CAGAGGTGGCGAAACCCGACAGGACTATAAAGATACCAGGCGTTTCCCCCTGGAAGCTCCCTCGTGCGCT
CTCCTGTTCCGACCCTGCCGCTTACCGGATACCTGTCCGCCTTTCTCCCTTCGGGAAGCGTGGCGCTTTC
TCATAGCTCACGCTGTAGGTATCTCAGTTCGGTGTAGGTCGTTCGCTCCAAGCTGGGCTGTGTGCACGAA
CCCCCCGTTCAGCCCGACCGCTGCGCCTTATCCGGTAACTATCGTCTTGAGTCCAACCCGGTAAGACACG
ACTTATCGCCACTGGCAGCAGCCACTGGTAACAGGATTAGCAGAGCGAGGTATGTAGGCGGTGCTACAGA
GTTCTTGAAGTGGTGGCCTAACTACGGCTACACTAGAAGAACAGTATTTGGTATCTGCGCTCTGCTGAAG
CCAGTTACCTTCGGAAAAAGAGTTGGTAGCTCTTGATCCGGCAAACAAACCACCGCTGGTAGCGGTTTTT
TTGTTTGCAAGCAGCAGATTACGCGCAGAAAAAAAGGATCTCAAGAAGATCCTTTGATCTTTTCTACGGG
GTCTGACGCTCAGTGGAACGAAAACTCACGTTAAGGGATTTTGGTCATGAGATTATCAAAAAGGATCTTC
ACCTAGATCCTTTTAAATTAAAAATGAAGTTTTAAATCAATCTAAAGTATATATGAGTAAACTTGGTCTG
ACAGTTACCAATGCTTAATCAGTGAGGCACCTATCTCAGCGATCTGTCTATTTCGTTCATCCATAGTTGC
CTGACTCCCCGTCGTGTAGATAACTACGATACGGGAGGGCTTACCATCTGGCCCCAGTGCTGCAATGATA
CCGCGAGACCCACGCTCACCGGCTCCAGATTTATCAGCAATAAACCAGCCAGCCGGAAGGGCCGAGCGCA
GAAGTGGTCCTGCAACTTTATCCGCCTCCATCCAGTCTATTAATTGTTGCCGGGAAGCTAGAGTAAGTAG
TTCGCCAGTTAATAGTTTGCGCAACGTTGTTGCCATTGCTACAGGCATCGTGGTGTCACGCTCGTCGTTT
GGTATGGCTTCATTCAGCTCCGGTTCCCAACGATCAAGGCGAGTTACATGATCCCCCATGTTGTGCAAAA
AAGCGGTTAGCTCCTTCGGTCCTCCGATCGTTGTCAGAAGTAAGTTGGCCGCAGTGTTATCACTCATGGT
TATGGCAGCACTGCATAATTCTCTTACTGTCATGCCATCCGTAAGATGCTTTTCTGTGACTGGTGAGTAC
TCAACCAAGTCATTCTGAGAATAGTGTATGCGGCGACCGAGTTGCTCTTGCCCGGCGTCAATACGGGATA
ATACCGCGCCACATAGCAGAACTTTAAAAGTGCTCATCATTGGAAAACGTTCTTCGGGGCGAAAACTCTC
AAGGATCTTACCGCTGTTGAGATCCAGTTCGATGTAACCCACTCGTGCACCCAACTGATCTTCAGCATCT
TTTACTTTCACCAGCGTTTCTGGGTGAGCAAAAACAGGAAGGCAAAATGCCGCAAAAAAGGGAATAAGGG
CGACACGGAAATGTTGAATACTCATACTCTTCCTTTTTCAATATTATTGAAGCATTTATCAGGGTTATTG
TCTCATGAGCGGATACATATTTGAATGTATTTAGAAAAATAAACAAATAGGGGTTCCGCGCACATTTCCC
CGAAAAGTGCCACCTGACGTC
